>Addgene plasmid #90091 | pET21b-Caspase-3(D3A,V266E) | addgene full sequence | sequence record 177315 | Addgene NGS Result
TAATACGACTCACTATAGGGGAATTGTGAGCGGATAACAATTCCCCTCTAGAAATAATTTTGTTTAACTT
TAAGAAGGAGATATACATATGGAGAACACTGAAAACTCAGTGGCTAGCAAATCCATTAAAAATTTGGAAC
CCAAGATCATACATGGAAGCGAATCAATGGCCAGTGGAATATCCCTGGACAACAGTTATAAAATGGATTA
TCCTGAGATGGGTTTATGTATAATAATTAATAATAAGAATTTTCATAAAAGCACTGGAATGACATCTCGG
TCTGGTACAGATGTCGATGCAGCAAACCTCAGGGAAACATTCAGAAACTTGAAATATGAAGTCAGGAATA
AAAATGATCTTACACGTGAAGAAATTGTGGAATTGATGCGTGATGTTTCTAAAGAAGATCACAGCAAAAG
GAGCAGTTTTGTTTGTGTGCTTCTGAGCCATGGTGAAGAAGGAATAATTTTTGGAACAAATGGACCTGTT
GACCTGAAAAAAATAACAAACTTTTTCAGAGGGGATCGTTGTAGAAGTCTAACTGGAAAACCCAAACTTT
TCATTATTCAGGCCTGCCGTGGTACAGAACTGGACTGTGGCATTGAGACAGCTAGCGGTGTTGATGATGA
CATGGCGTGTCATAAAATACCAGTGGAGGCCGACTTCTTGTATGCATACTCCACAGCACCTGGTTATTAT
TCTTGGCGAAATTCAAAGGATGGCTCCTGGTTCATCCAGTCGCTTTGTGCCATGCTGAAACAGTATGCCG
ACAAGCTTGAATTTATGCACATTCTTACCCGGGTTAACCGAAAGGTGGCAACAGAATTTGAGTCCTTTTC
CTTTGACGCTACTTTTCATGCAAAGAAACAGATTCCATGTATTGAGTCCATGCTCACAAAAGAACTCTAT
TTTTATCACCTCGAGCACCACCACCACCACCACTGAGATCCGGCTGCTAACAAAGCCCGAAAGGAAGCTG
AGTTGGCTGCTGCCACCGCTGAGCAATAACTAGCATAACCCCTTGGGGCCTCTAAACGGGTCTTGAGGGG
TTTTTTGCTGAAAGGAGGAACTATATCCGGATTGGCGAATGGG
[124 nt withheld, positions 1094-1217]
C
[91 nt withheld, positions 1219-1309]
A
[49 nt withheld, positions 1311-1359]
CCTTTGACGTTGGAGTCCACGTTCTTT
[37 nt withheld, positions 1387-1423]
ACCCTATCTCGGTCTATTCTTTTGATTTATAAGGGATTTTGCCGATTTCGGCCTATTGGTTAAAAAATGA
GCTGATTTAACAAAAATTTAACGCGAATTTTAACAAAATATTAACGCTTACAATTTAGGTGGCACTTTTC
GGGGAAATGTGCGCGGAACCCCTATTTGTTTATTTTTCTAAATACATTCAAATATGTATCCGCTCATGAG
ACAATAACCCTGATAAATGCTTCAATAATATTGAAAAAGGAAGAGTATGAGTATTCAACATTTCCGTGTC
GCCCTTATTCCCTTTTTTGCGGCATTTTGCCTTCCTGTTTTTGCTCACCCAGAAACGCTGGTGAAAGTAA
AAGATGCTGAAGATCAGTTGGGTGCACGAGTGGGTTACATCGAACTGGATCTCAACAGCGGTAAGATCCT
TGAGAGTTTTCGCCCCGAAGAACGTTTTCCAATGATGAGCACTTTTAAAGTTCTGCTATGTGGCGCGGTA
TTATCCCGTATTGACGCCGGGCAAGAGCAACTCGGTCGCCGCATACACTATTCTCAGAATGACTTGGTTG
AGTACTCACCAGTCACAGAAAAGCATCTTACGGATGGCATGACAGTAAGAGAATTATGCAGTGCTGCCAT
AACCATGAGTGATAACACTGCGGCCAACTTACTTCTGACAACGATCGGAGGACCGAAGGAGCTAACCGCT
TTTTTGCACAACATGGGGGATCATGTAACTCGCCTTGATCGTTGGGAACCGGAGCTGAATGAAGCCATAC
CAAACGACGAGCGTGACACCACGATGCCTGCAGCAATGGCAACAACGTTGCGCAAACTATTAACTGGCGA
ACTACTTACTCTAGCTTCCCGGCAACAATTAATAGACTGGATGGAGGCGGATAAAGTTGCAGGACCACTT
CTGCGCTCGGCCCTTCCGGCTGGCTGGTTTATTGCTGATAAATCTGGAGCCGGTGAGCGTGGGTCTCGCG
GTATCATTGCAGCACTGGGGCCAGATGGTAAGCCCTCCCGTATCGTAGTTATCTACACGACGGGGAGTCA
GGCAACTATGGATGAACGAAATAGACAGATCGCTGAGATAGGTGCCTCACTGATTAAGCATTGGTAACTG
TCAGACCAAGTTTACTCATATATACTTTAGATTGATTTAAAACTTCATTTTTAATTTAAAAGGATCTAGG
TGAAGATCCTTTTTGATAATCTCATGACCAAAATCCCTTAACGTGAGTTTTCGTTCCACTGAGCGTCAGA
CCCCGTAGAAAAGATCAAAGGATCTTCTTGAGATCCTTTTTTTCTGCGCGTAATCTGCTGCTTGCAAACA
AAAAAACCACCGCTACCAGCGGTGGTTTGTTTGCCGGATCAAGAGCTACCAACTCTTTTTCCGAAGGTAA
CTGGCTTCAGCAGAGCGCAGATACCAAATACTGTCCTTCTAGTGTAGCCGTAGTTAGGCCACCACTTCAA
GAACTCTGTAGCACCGCCTACATACCTCGCTCTGCTAATCCTGTTACCAGTGGCTGCTGCCAGTGGCGAT
AAGTCGTGTCTTACCGGGTTGGACTCAAGACGATAGTTACCGGATAAGGCGCAGCGGTCGGGCTGAACGG
GGGGTTCGTGCACACAGCCCAGCTTGGAGCGAACGACCTACACCGAACTGAGATACCTACAGCGTGAGCT
ATGAGAAAGCGCCACGCTTCCCGAAGGGAGAAAGGCGGACAGGTATCCGGTAAGCGGCAGGGTCGGAACA
GGAGAGCGCACGAGGGAGCTTCCAGGGGGAAACGCCTGGTATCTTTATAGTCCTGTCGGGTTTCGCCACC
TCTGACTTGAGCGTCGATTTTTGTGATGCTCGTCAGGGGGGCGGAGCCTATGGAAAAACGCCAGCAACGC
GGCCTTTTTACGGTTCCTGGCCTTTTGCTGGCCTTTTGCTCACATGTTCTTTCCTGCGTTATCCCCTGAT
TCTGTGGATAACCGTATTACCGCCTTTGAGTGAGCTGATACCGCTCGCCGCAGCCGAACGACCGAGCGCA
GCGAGTCAGTGAGCGAGGAAGCGGAAGAGCGCCTGATGCGGTATTTTCTCCTTACGCATCTGTGCGGTAT
TTCACACCGCAATGGTGCACTCTCAGTACAATCTGCTCTGATGCCGCATAGTTAAGCCAGTATACACTCC
GCTATCGCTACGTGACTGGGTCATGGCTGCGCCCCGACACCCGCCAACACCCGCTGACGCGCCCTGACGG
GCTTGTCTGCTCCCGGCATCCGCTTACAGACAAGCTGTGACCGTCTCCGGGAGCTGCATGTGTCAGAGGT
TTTCACCGTCATCACCGAAACGCGCGAGGCAGCTGCGGTAAAGCTCATCAGCGTGGTCGTGAAGCGATTC
ACAGATGTCTGCCTGTTCATCCGCGTCCAGCTCGTTGAGTTTCTCCAGAAGCGTTAATGTCTGGCTTCTG
ATAAAGCGGGCCATGTTAAGGGCGGTTTTTTCCTGTTTGGTCACTGATGCCTCCGTGTAAGGGGGATTTC
TGTTCATGGGGGTAATGATACCGATGAAACGAGAGAGGATGCTCACGATACGGGTTACTGATGATGAACA
TGCCCGGTTACTGGAACGTTGTGAGGGTAAACAACTGGCGGTATGGATGCGGCGGGACCAGAGAAAAATC
ACTCAGGGTCAATGCCAGCGCTTCGTTAATACAGATGTAGGTGTTCCACAGGGTAGCCAGCAGCATCCTG
CGATGCAGATCCGGAACATAATGGTGCAGGGCGCTGACTTCCGCGTTTCCAGACTTTACGAAACACGGAA
ACCGAAGACCATTCATGTTGTTGCTCAGGTCGCAGACGTTTTGCAGCAGCAGTCGCTTCACGTTCGCTCG
CGTATCGGTGATTCATTCTGCTAACCAGTAAGGCAACCCCGCCAGCCTAGCCGGGTCCTCAACGACAGGA
GCACGATCATGCGCACCCGTGGGGCCGCCATGCCGGCGATAATGGCCTGCTTCTCGCCGAAACGTTTGGT
GGCGGGACCAGTGACGAAGGCTTGAGCGAGGGCGTGCAAGATTCCGAATACCGCAAGCGACAGGCCGATC
ATCGTCGCGCTCCAGCGAAAGCGGTCCTCGCCGAAAATGACCCAGAGCGCTGCCGGCACCTGTCCTACGA
GTTGCATGATAAAGAAGACAGTCATAAGTGCGGCGACGATAGTCATGCCCCGCGCCCACCGGAAGGAGCT
GACTGGGTTGAAGGCTCTCAAGGGCATCGGTCGAGATCCCGGTGCCTAATGAGTGAGCTAACTTACATTA
ATTGCGTTGCGCTCACTGCCCGCTTTCCAGTCGGGAAACCTGTCGTGCCAGCTGCATTAATGAATCGGCC
AACGCGCGGGGAGAGGCGGTTTGCGTATTGGGCGCCAGGGTGGTTTTTCTTTTCACCAGTGAGACGGGCA
ACAGCTGATTGCCCTTCACCGCCTGGCCCTGAGAGAGTTGCAGCAAGCGGTCCACGCTGGTTTGCCCCAG
CAGGCGAAAATCCTGTTTGATGGTGGTTAACGGCGGGATATAACATGAGCTGTCTTCGGTATCGTCGTAT
CCCACTACCGAGATATCCGCACCAACGCGCAGCCCGGACTCGGTAATGGCGCGCATTGCGCCCAGCGCCA
TCTGATCGTTGGCAACCAGCATCGCAGTGGGAACGATGCCCTCATTCAGCATTTGCATGGTTTGTTGAAA
ACCGGACATGGCACTCCAGTCGCCTTCCCGTTCCGCTATCGGCTGAATTTGATTGCGAGTGAGATATTTA
TGCCAGCCAGCCAGACGCAGACGCGCCGAGACAGAACTTAATGGGCCCGCTAACAGCGCGATTTGCTGGT
GACCCAATGCGACCAGATGCTCCACGCCCAGTCGCGTACCGTCTTCATGGGAGAAAATAATACTGTTGAT
GGGTGTCTGGTCAGAGACATCAAGAAATAACGCCGGAACATTAGTGCAGGCAGCTTCCACAGCAATGGCA
TCCTGGTCATCCAGCGGATAGTTAATGATCAGCCCACTGACGCGTTGCGCGAGAAGATTGTGCACCGCCG
CTTTACAGGCTTCGACGCCGCTTCGTTCTACCATCGACACCACCACGCTGGCACCCAGTTGATCGGCGCG
AGATTTAATCGCCGCGACAATTTGCGACGGCGCGTGCAGGGCCAGACTGGAGGTGGCAACGCCAATCAGC
AACGACTGTTTGCCCGCCAGTTGTTGTGCCACGCGGTTGGGAATGTAATTCAGCTCCGCCATCGCCGCTT
CCACTTTTTCCCGCGTTTTCGCAGAAACGTGGCTGGCCTGGTTCACCACGCGGGAAACGGTCTGATAAGA
GACACCGGCATACTCTGCGACATCGTATAACGTTACTGGTTTCACATTCACCACCCTGAATTGACTCTCT
TCCGGGCGCTATCATGCCATACCGCGAAAGGTTTTGCGCCATTCGATGGTGTCCGGGATCTCGACGCTCT
CCCTTATGCGACTCCTGCATTAGGAAGCAGCCCAGTAGTAGGTTGAGGCCGTTGAGCACCGCCGCCGCAA
GGAATGGTGCATGCAAGGAGATGGCGCCCAACAGTCCCCCGGCCACGGGGCCTGCCACCATACCCACGCC
GAAACAAGCGCTCATGAGCCCGAAGTGGCGAGCCCGATCTTCCCCATCGGTGATGTCGGCGATATAGGCG
CCAGCAACCGCACCTGTGGCGCCGGTGATGCCGGCCACGATGCGTCCGGCGTAGAGGATCGAGATCTCGA
TCCCGCGAAAT
Features (pLannotate 1.2.2; 19 found; start..end, strand, type, name):
      1..19      +  promoter       T7 promoter: promoter for bacteriophage T7 RNA polymerase
     20..44      +  protein_bind   lac operator: The lac repressor binds to the lac operator to inhibit transcription in E. coli. This inhibition can be relieved by adding lactose or isopropyl-β-D-thiogalactopyranoside (IPTG). lac repressor encoded by lacI
     59..81      +  RBS            RBS: efficient ribosome binding site from bacteriophage T7 gene 10 (Olins and Rangwala, 1989)
     89..919     +  CDS            CASP3: CASP3_HUMAN - Also known as CPP32. Experimental evidence at protein level: Swiss-Prot protein existence level 1. Involved in the activation cascade of caspases responsible for apoptosis execution (PubMed:7596430). At the onset of apoptosis it proteolytically cleaves poly(ADP-ribose) polymerase (PARP) at a '216- Asp-|-Gly-217' bond (PubMed:7774019). Cleaves and activates sterol regulatory element binding proteins (SREBPs) between the basic helix- loop-helix leucine zipper domain and the membrane attachment domain. Cleaves and activates caspase-6, -7 and -9 (PubMed:7596430). Involved in the clea
    926..943     +  CDS            9xHis (fragment): 9xHis affinity tag
    953..1002    +  CDS            SET1 (fragment): solubility-enhancement tag derived from T7 phage gene 10B
   1010..1057    +  terminator     T7 terminator: transcription terminator for bacteriophage T7 RNA polymerase
   1094..1522    +  rep_origin     f1 ori (sequence partly withheld): f1 bacteriophage origin of replication; arrow indicates direction of (+) strand synthesis
   1575..1679    +  promoter       AmpR promoter: bla
   1680..2540    +  CDS            AmpR: β-lactamase; bla; confers resistance to ampicillin, carbenicillin, and related antibiotics
   2711..3299    +  rep_origin     ori: high-copy-number ColE1/pMB1/pBR322/pUC origin of replication
   3485..3624    -  misc_feature   bom: basis of mobility region from pBR322
   3726..3917    -  CDS            rop: Rop protein, which maintains plasmids at low copy number; rop
   3934..4314    +  CDS            YPB1_ECOLX: Protein predicted: Swiss-Prot protein existence level 4. From Escherichia coli.
   4386..4677    -  CDS            TcR (fragment): tetracycline efflux protein; tet; confers resistance to tetracycline
   4692..4713    -  protein_bind   CAP binding site: CAP binding activates transcription in the presence of cAMP. E. coli catabolite activator protein
   4726..5808    -  CDS            lacI: lac repressor; lacI; The lac repressor binds to the lac operator to inhibit transcription in E. coli. This inhibition can be relieved by adding lactose or isopropyl-β-D-thiogalactopyranoside (IPTG).
   5809..5886    -  promoter       lacI promoter: lacI
   5894..6173    -  CDS            TcR (fragment): tetracycline efflux protein; tet; confers resistance to tetracycline
