[The description below was written by a language model from this plasmid's Addgene catalogue record and pLannotate feature annotations shown in this document.]
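Description:
pET21b-Caspase-3(D3A,V266E) is a bacterial expression plasmid of about 6.2 kb, built on the pET21b backbone, for producing a mutant form of human caspase-3 (CASP3, also known as CPP32) in E. coli. The coding sequence sits downstream of a T7 promoter with an adjacent lac operator and the phage T7 gene 10 ribosome binding site, and is followed by a T7 terminator. The plasmid also carries lacI with its own promoter, so transcription is held off by the lac repressor until IPTG is added. Expression requires a host that supplies T7 RNA polymerase. A backbone-encoded C-terminal His tag follows the insert in frame (annotated as a six-codon fragment of a longer His tag) and allows metal-affinity purification. The short "SET1" hit after the tag, the TcR fragments and the predicted YPB1 open reading frame appear to be residual backbone sequence rather than functional parts.

The insert carries four substitutions. D9A, D28A and D175A (collectively "D3A") replace three aspartates, which in caspase-3 are the known processing sites, so the protein should remain as uncleaved procaspase. V266E is a further substitution; the associated publication title concerns mutations in the procaspase-3 dimer interface and their effect on zymogen activity, which indicates the intended use in biochemical study of recombinant zymogen.

The plasmid is maintained through a ColE1/pBR322-type origin, with the bom and rop elements also present, and the record lists it as high copy. Selection is by ampicillin through the bla gene. An f1 origin is also present, which permits single-stranded DNA production.
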