Addgene plasmid #90091: pET21b-Caspase-3(D3A,V266E)
Purpose: Expresses caspase D3A and V266E mutant in bacterial cells
Depositing lab: Clay Clark. Depositing organization: University of Texas at Arlington. Publication: Mutations in the procaspase-3 dimer interface affect the activity of the zymogen. Pop C, Feeney B, Tripathy A, Clark AC. Biochemistry. 2003 Oct 28;42(42):12311-20. 10.1021/bi034999p PubMed 14567692.
Backbone
  Vector backbone: pET21b
  Vector type: Bacterial Expression
Growth in bacteria
  Bacterial resistance: Ampicillin, 100 μg/mL
  Growth temperature: 37°C
  Growth strain: DH5alpha
  Copy number: High Copy
Gene/Insert
  Gene/Insert name: Caspase 3
  Species: H. sapiens (human)
  Mutation: D175A D28A D9A V266E
  Entrez Gene: CASP3 (a.k.a. CPP32, CPP32B, SCA-1)
  Tag / fusion protein: His tag (C terminal on backbone)
  Cloning method: Ligation Independent Cloning
Terms and licenses: Academic/Nonprofit Terms; Industry Terms: Not Available to Industry
How to cite: pET21b-Caspase-3(D3A,V266E) was a gift from Clay Clark (Addgene plasmid # 90091 ; http://n2t.net/addgene:90091 ; RRID:Addgene_90091)
